>Addgene plasmid #156760 | pD649-HAsp-HEPACAM2-Fc(DAPA)-AviTag-6xHis | addgene full sequence | sequence record 386092 | Addgene NGS Result
GGCATTGATTATTGACTAGTTATTAATAGTAATCAATTACGGGGTCATTAGTTCATAGCCCATATATGGA
GTTCCGCGTTACATAACTTACGGTAAATGGCCCGCCTGGCTGACCGCCCAACGACCCCCGCCCATTGACG
TCAATAATGACGTATGTTCCCATAGTAACGCCAATAGGGACTTTCCATTGACGTCAATGGGTGGAGTATT
TACGGTAAACTGCCCACTTGGCAGTACATCAAGTGTATCATATGCCAAGTACGCCCCCTATTGACGTCAA
TGACGGTAAATGGCCCGCCTGGCATTATGCCCAGTACATGACCTTATGGGACTTTCCTACTTGGCAGTAC
ATCTACGTATTAGTCATCGCTATTACCATGGTGATGCGGTTTTGGCAGTACATCAATGGGCGTGGATAGC
GGTTTGACTCACGGGGATTTCCAAGTCTCCACCCCATTGACGTCAATGGGAGTTTGTTTTGGCACCAAAA
TCAACGGGACTTTCCAAAATGTCGTAACAACTCCGCCCCATTGACGCAAATGGGCGGTAGGCGTGTACGG
TGGGAGGTCTATATAAGCAGAGCTCGTTTAGTGAACCGTCAGATCGCCTGGAGACGCCATCCACGCTGTT
TTGACCTCCATAGAAGACACCGGGACCGATCCAGCCTCCGCGGCCGGGAACGGTGCATTGGAACGCGGAT
TCCCCGTGCCAAGAGTGACGTAAGTACCGCCTATAGAGTCTATAGGCCCACCCCCTTGGCTTCGTTAGAA
CGCGGCTACAATTAATACATAACCTTATGTATCATACACATACGATTTAGGTGACACTATAGAATAACAT
CCACTTTGCCTTTCTCTCCACAGGTGTCCACTCCCAGGTCCAACTGCACCTCGGTTCTATCGAAAACGCG
CCTGCTAGCGCCACCATGAAGACCATCATTGCCCTGAGCTACATCTTCTGCCTGGTGTTCGCTGCGGCCG
CCTTGAAAGTGACAGTGCCTTCTCATACAGTGCACGGCGTTAGAGGACAGGCCCTGTACCTGCCTGTGCA
CTACGGATTTCACACCCCTGCCAGCGACATCCAGATCATCTGGCTGTTCGAGAGGCCCCACACCATGCCT
AAGTATCTGCTGGGCAGCGTGAACAAGAGCGTGGTGCCTGATCTGGAATACCAGCACAAGTTCACCATGA
TGCCTCCAAACGCCAGCCTGCTGATCAACCCTCTGCAGTTCCCCGACGAGGGCAACTACATCGTGAAAGT
GAACATCCAAGGCAACGGCACCCTGAGCGCCAGCCAGAAAATTCAAGTGACCGTGGACGACCCCGTGACC
AAGCCTGTGGTTCAGATTCATCCTCCTAGCGGAGCCGTGGAATACGTGGGCAATATGACCCTGACCTGTC
ACGTGGAAGGCGGCACAAGACTGGCCTACCAGTGGCTGAAAAACGGCAGACCTGTGCACACCAGCAGCAC
CTACAGCTTCAGCCCTCAGAACAACACCCTGCACATTGCCCCTGTGACCAAAGAGGACATCGGCAATTAC
AGCTGCCTCGTGCGGAACCCCGTGTCCGAGATGGAAAGCGACATCATCATGCCCATCATCTACTACGGCC
CCTACGGCCTGCAAGTGAACAGCGATAAGGGCCTGAAAGTGGGCGAAGTGTTCACCGTGGATCTGGGCGA
AGCCATCCTGTTCGATTGCAGCGCCGACTCTCACCCTCCTAATACCTACTCCTGGATCAGACGGACCGAC
AACACCACCTACATCATCAAGCACGGCCCCAGACTGGAAGTGGCCTCTGAGAAAGTGGCCCAGAAAACCA
TGGACTACGTGTGCTGCGCCTACAACAACATCACCGGCAGACAGGACGAGACACACTTCACCGTGATCAT
CACAAGCGTGGGCCTCGAGAAGCTGGCTCAGAAGGGAAAGAGCCTGTCTCCTGGCGCGCCGGGCGGCGAC
AAGACCCACACCTGCCCCCCCTGCCCAGCTCCAGAACTGCTGGGAGGGCCTTCCGTGTTCCTGTTCCCCC
CCAAGCCCAAGGACACCCTGATGATCAGCAGGACCCCCGAGGTGACCTGCGTGGTGGTGGCCGTGTCCCA
CGAGGACCCAGAGGTGAAGTTCAACTGGTACGTGGACGGCGTGGAGGTGCACAACGCCAAGACCAAGCCC
AGAGAGGAGCAGTACAACAGCACCTACAGGGTGGTGTCCGTGCTGACCGTGCTGCACCAGGACTGGCTGA
ACGGCAAAGAATACAAGTGCAAAGTCTCCAACAAGGCCCTGGCTGCCCCAATCGAAAAGACAATCAGCAA
GGCCAAGGGCCAGCCACGGGAGCCCCAGGTGTACACCCTGCCCCCCAGCCGGGAGGAGATGACCAAGAAC
CAGGTGTCCCTGACCTGTCTGGTGAAGGGCTTCTACCCCAGCGATATCGCCGTGGAGTGGGAGAGCAACG
GCCAGCCCGAGAACAACTACAAGACCACCCCCCCAGTGCTGGACAGCGACGGCAGCTTCTTCCTGTACAG
CAAGCTGACCGTGGACAAGTCCAGGTGGCAGCAGGGCAACGTGTTCAGCTGCAGCGTGATGCACGAGGCC
CTGCACAACCACTACACCCAGAAGTCCCTGAGCCTGAGCCCCGGCGGCAGCGGTCTTAATGATATTTTCG
AGGCTCAGAAGATTGAGTGGCATGAACACCACCACCATCACCACTAAGGCCGGCCTGTAGTCACTGGCAC
AACGCGTTACCCGGTAAGCCAATCGGGTATACACGGTCGTCATACTGCAGACAGGGTTCTTCTACTTTGC
AAGATAGTCTTGAGTAGTAAAATAAATAGATAGAGAAAATCAGCCTCGACTGTGCCTTCTAGTTGCCAGC
CATCTGTTGTTTGCCCCTCCCCCGTGCCTTCCTTGACCCTGGAAGGTGCCACTCCCACTGTCCTTTCCTA
ATAAAATGAGGAAATTGCATCACAACACTCAACCCTATCTCGGTCTATTCTTTTGATTTATAAGGGATTT
TGCCGATTTCGGCCTATTGGTTAAAAAATGAGCTGATTTAACAAAAATTTAACGCGAATTAATTCTGTGG
AATGTGTGTCAGTTAGGGTGTGGAAAGTCCCCAGGCTCCCCAGCAGGCAGAAGTATGCAAAGCATGCATC
TCAATTAGTCAGCAACCAGGTGTGGAAAGTCCCCAGGCTCCCCAGCAGGCAGAAGTATGCAAAGCATGCA
TCTCAATTAGTCAGCAACCATAGTCCCGCCCCTAACTCCGCCCATCCCGCCCCTAACTCCGCCCAGTTCC
GCCCATTCTCCGCCCCATGGCTGACTAATTTTTTTTATTTATGCAGAGGCCGAGGCCGCCTCTGCCTCTG
AGCTATTCCAGAAGTAGTGAGGAGGCTTTTTTGGAGGCCTAGGCTTTTGCAAAAAGCTCCCGGGAGCTTG
TATATCCATTTTCGGATCTGATCAGCACGTGTTGACAATTAATCATCGGCATAGTATATCGGCATAGTAT
AATACGACAAGGTGAGGAACTAAACCATGACCGAGTACAAGCCCACGGTGCGCCTCGCCACCCGCGACGA
CGTCCCCAGGGCCGTACGCACCCTCGCCGCCGCGTTCGCCGACTACCCCGCCACGCGCCACACCGTCGAT
CCGGACCGCCACATCGAGCGGGTCACCGAGCTGCAAGAACTCTTCCTCACGCGCGTCGGGCTCGACATCG
GCAAGGTGTGGGTCGCGGACGACGGCGCCGCGGTGGCGGTCTGGACCACGCCGGAGAGCGTCGAAGCGGG
GGCGGTGTTCGCCGAGATCGGCCCGCGCATGGCCGAGTTGAGCGGTTCCCGGCTGGCCGCGCAGCAACAG
ATGGAAGGCCTCCTGGCGCCGCACCGGCCCAAGGAGCCCGCGTGGTTCCTGGCCACCGTCGGCGTCTCGC
CCGACCACCAGGGCAAGGGTCTGGGCAGCGCCGTCGTGCTCCCCGGAGTGGAGGCGGCCGAGCGCGCCGG
GGTGCCCGCCTTCCTGGAGACATCCGCGCCCCGCAACCTCCCCTTCTACGAGCGGCTCGGCTTCACCGTC
ACCGCCGACGTCGAGGTGCCCGAAGGACCGCGCACCTGGTGCATGACCCGCAAGCCCGGTGCCTGACACG
TGCTACGAGATTTCGATTCCACCGCCGCCTTCTATGAAAGGTTGGGCTTCGGAATCGTTTTCCGGGACGC
CGGCTGGATGATCCTCCAGCGCGGGGATCTCATGCTGGAGTTCTTCGCCCACCCCAACTTGTTTATTGCA
GCTTATAATGGTTACAAATAAAGCAATAGCATCACAAATTTCACAAATAAAGCATTTTTTTCACTGCATT
CTAGTTGTGGTTTGTCCAAACTCATCAATGTATCTTATCATGTCTGTATACCGTCGACCTCTAGCTAGAG
CTTGGCGTAATCATGGTCATTACCAATGCTTAATCAGTGAGGCACCTATCTCAGCGATCTGTCTATTTCG
TTCATCCATAGTTGCCTGACTCCCCGTCGTGTAGATAACTACGATACGGGAGGGCTTACCATCTGGCCCC
AGCGCTGCGATGATACCGCGAGAACCACGCTCACCGGCTCCGGATTTATCAGCAATAAACCAGCCAGCCG
GAAGGGCCGAGCGCAGAAGTGGTCCTGCAACTTTATCCGCCTCCATCCAGTCTATTAATTGTTGCCGGGA
AGCTAGAGTAAGTAGTTCGCCAGTTAATAGTTTGCGCAACGTTGTTGCCATCGCTACAGGCATCGTGGTG
TCACGCTCGTCGTTTGGTATGGCTTCATTCAGCTCCGGTTCCCAACGATCAAGGCGAGTTACATGATCCC
CCATGTTGTGCAAAAAAGCGGTTAGCTCCTTCGGTCCTCCGATCGTTGTCAGAAGTAAGTTGGCCGCAGT
GTTATCACTCATGGTTATGGCAGCACTGCATAATTCTCTTACTGTCATGCCATCCGTAAGATGCTTTTCT
GTGACTGGTGAGTACTCAACCAAGTCATTCTGAGAATAGTGTATGCGGCGACCGAGTTGCTCTTGCCCGG
CGTCAATACGGGATAATACCGCGCCACATAGCAGAACTTTAAAAGTGCTCATCATTGGAAAACGTTCTTC
GGGGCGAAAACTCTCAAGGATCTTACCGCTGTTGAGATCCAGTTCGATGTAACCCACTCGTGCACCCAAC
TGATCTTCAGCATCTTTTACTTTCACCAGCGTTTCTGGGTGAGCAAAAACAGGAAGGCAAAATGCCGCAA
AAAAGGGAATAAGGGCGACACGGAAATGTTGAATACTCATATTCTTCCTTTTTCAATATTATTGAAGCAT
TTATCAGGGTTATTGTCTCATGAGCGGATACATATTTGAATGTATTTAGAAAAATAAACAAATAGGGGTC
AGTGTTACAACCAATTAACCAATTCTGAACATTATCGCGAGCCCATTTATACCTGAATATGGCTCATAAC
ACCCCTTGCTCATGACCAAAATCCCTTAACGTGAGTTACGCGCGCGTCGTTCCACTGAGCGTCAGACCCC
GTAGAAAAGATCAAAGGATCTTCTTGAGATCCTTTTTTTCTGCGCGTAATCTGCTGCTTGCAAACAAAAA
AACCACCGCTACCAGCGGTGGTTTGTTTGCCGGATCAAGAGCTACCAACTCTTTTTCCGAAGGTAACTGG
CTTCAGCAGAGCGCAGATACCAAATACTGTTCTTCTAGTGTAGCCGTAGTTAGCCCACCACTTCAAGAAC
TCTGTAGCACCGCCTACATACCTCGCTCTGCTAATCCTGTTACCAGTGGCTGCTGCCAGTGGCGATAAGT
CGTGTCTTACCGGGTTGGACTCAAGACGATAGTTACCGGATAAGGCGCAGCGGTCGGGCTGAACGGGGGG
TTCGTGCACACAGCCCAGCTTGGAGCGAACGACCTACACCGAACTGAGATACCTACAGCGTGAGCTATGA
GAAAGCGCCACGCTTCCCGAAGGGAGAAAGGCGGACAGGTATCCGGTAAGCGGCAGGGTCGGAACAGGAG
AGCGCACGAGGGAGCTTCCAGGGGGAAACGCCTGGTATCTTTATAGTCCTGTCGGGTTTCGCCACCTCTG
ACTTGAGCGTCGATTTTTGTGATGCTCGTCAGGGGGGCGGAGCCTATGGAAAAACGCCAGCAACGCGGCC
TTTTTACGGTTCCTGGCCTTTTGCTGGCCTTTTGCTCACATGTTCTTTCCTGCGTTATCCCCTGATTCTG
TGGATAACCGTATTACCGCCTTTGAGTGAGCTGATACCGCTCGCCGCAGCCGAACGACCGAGCGCAGCGA
GTCAGTGAGCGAGGAAGCGGAAGGCGAGAGTAGGGAACTGCCAGGCATCAAACTAAGCAGAAGGCCCCTG
ACGGATGGCCTTTTTGCGTTTCTACAAACTCTTTCTGTGTTGTAAAACGACGGCCAGTCTTAAGCTCGGG
CCCCCTGGGCGGTTCTGATAACGAGTAATCGTTAATCCGCAAATAACGTAAAAACCCGCTTCGGCGGGTT
TTTTTATGGGGGGAGTTTAGGGAAAGAGCATTTGTCAGAATATTTAAGGGCGCCTGTCACTTTGCTTGAT
ATATGAGAATTATTTAACCTTATAAATGAGAAAAAAGCAACGCACTTTAAATAAGATACGTTGCTTTTTC
GATTGATGAACACCTATAATTAAACTATTCATCTATTATTTATGATTTTTTGTATATACAATATTTCTAG
TTTGTTAAAGAGAATTAAGAAAATAAATCTCGAAAATAATAAAGGGAAAATCAGTTTTTGATATCAAAAT
TATACATGTCAACGATAATACAAAATATAATACAAACTATAAGATGTTATCAGTATTTATTATCATTTAG
AATAAATTTTGTGTCGCCCTTAATTGTGAGCGGATAACAATTACGAGCTTCATGCACAGTGGCGTTGACT
CAATATTGGCCATTAGCCATATTATTCATTGGTTATATAGCATAAATCAATATTGGCTATTGGCCATTGC
ATACGTTGTATCTATATCATAATATGTACATTTATATTGGCTCATGTCCAATATGACCGCCATGTT
Features (pLannotate 1.2.2; 21 found; start..end, strand, type, name):
     77..380     +  enhancer       CMV enhancer: human cytomegalovirus immediate early enhancer
    381..584     +  promoter       CMV promoter: human cytomegalovirus (CMV) immediate early promoter
    720..763     +  intron         CMV intron (fragment): modified intron A from human cytomegalovirus
    815..833     +  promoter       SP6 promoter: promoter for bacteriophage SP6 RNA polymerase
    837..874     +  CDS            IgH signal sequence (fragment): signal sequence from the mouse immunoglobulin heavy chain variable region
    953..1942    +  CDS            HEPACAM2 (fragment): HECA2_HUMAN - Also known as MIKI. Experimental evidence at protein level: Swiss-Prot protein existence level 1. Required during prometaphase for centrosome maturation. Following poly-ADP-ribosylation (PARsylation) by TNKS, translocates from the Golgi apparatus to mitotic centrosomes and plays a key role in the formation of robust microtubules for prompt movement of chromosomes: anchors AKAP9/CG-NAP, a scaffold protein of the gamma- tubulin ring complex and promotes centrosome maturation. From Homo sapiens (Human).
   1958..2635    +  CDS            IGHG1 (fragment): IGHG1_HUMAN - Experimental evidence at protein level: Swiss-Prot protein existence level 1. Constant region of immunoglobulin heavy chains. Immunoglobulins, also known as antibodies, are membrane-bound or secreted glycoproteins produced by B lymphocytes. In the recognition phase of humoral immunity, the membrane-bound immunoglobulins serve as receptors which, upon binding of a specific antigen, trigger the clonal expansion and differentiation of B lymphocytes into immunoglobulins- secreting plasma cells. Secreted immunoglobulins mediate the effector phase of humoral immunity, which results in
   2850..2961    +  polyA_signal   bGH poly(A) signal: bovine growth hormone polyadenylation signal
   2962..3070    +  rep_origin     f1 ori (fragment): f1 bacteriophage origin of replication; arrow indicates direction of (+) strand synthesis
   3084..3413    +  promoter       SV40 promoter: SV40 enhancer and early promoter
   3461..3508    +  promoter       EM7 promoter: synthetic bacterial promoter&nbsp
   3527..4126    +  CDS            PuroR (fragment): puromycin N-acetyltransferase; pac from Streptomyces; confers resistance to puromycin
   4136..4261    +  CDS            ble (fragment): BLE_KLEPN - Experimental evidence at protein level: Swiss-Prot protein existence level 1. Binding protein with a strong affinity to the bleomycin family of antibiotics. Binds to CL990; an antimitotic-antibiotic compound. From Klebsiella pneumoniae.
   4256..4377    +  polyA_signal   SV40 poly(A) signal: SV40 polyadenylation signal
   4430..5290    -  CDS            AmpR: β-lactamase; bla; confers resistance to ampicillin, carbenicillin, and related antibiotics
   5293..5389    -  promoter       AmpR promoter (fragment): bla
   5419..5443    -  CDS            KanR (fragment): aminoglycoside phosphotransferase; aph(3')-Ia; confers resistance to kanamycin
   5554..6142    +  rep_origin     ori: high-copy-number ColE1/pMB1/pBR322/pUC origin of replication
   6367..6384    +  terminator     rrnB T2 terminator (fragment): transcription terminator T2 from the E. coli rrnB gene
   6409..6428    -  CDS            lacZα (fragment): LacZα fragment of β-galactosidase; lacZ fragment
   6884..6900    +  protein_bind   lac operator: The lac repressor binds to the lac operator to inhibit transcription in E. coli. This inhibition can be relieved by adding lactose or isopropyl-β-D-thiogalactopyranoside (IPTG). lac repressor encoded by lacI
