[The description below was written by a language model from this plasmid's Addgene catalogue record and pLannotate feature annotations shown in this document.]
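Description:
pD649-HAsp-HEPACAM2-Fc(DAPA)-AviTag-6xHis is a mammalian expression plasmid built on the pD649 backbone for producing the extracellular domain of human HEPACAM2 (also called HECA2 or MIKI), an immunoglobulin-superfamily cell-surface protein, as a secreted Fc fusion. It is maintained in E. coli as a high-copy plasmid through a ColE1/pUC-type origin with ampicillin selection (AmpR). The sequenced record is about 7.1 kb, consistent with the stated backbone plus a 960 bp insert.

Expression is driven by the CMV immediate-early enhancer and promoter, followed by a fragment of CMV intron A. An SP6 promoter sits just upstream of the coding region and also serves as a sequencing primer site. The open reading frame begins with a secretion signal peptide: the name indicates an "HAsp" leader, whereas the automated annotation matched this region to a mouse immunoglobulin heavy-chain signal sequence fragment. The HEPACAM2 ectodomain follows, cloned between retained NotI and AscI sites, so ectodomains can be exchanged across the collection. It is fused at its C-terminus to a human IgG1 Fc carrying D265A and P329A (DAPA), changes generally used to reduce Fc effector interactions. An AviTag for site-specific biotinylation and a 6xHis tag for affinity purification come next; these are listed in the catalogue but not annotated in the feature table. A bGH polyadenylation signal ends the transcript.

A second cassette, with SV40 and EM7 promoters, a puromycin N-acetyltransferase gene and an SV40 poly(A) signal, could allow puromycin selection of transfected cells. The remaining f1 ori, ble, KanR and lacZα matches are short fragments. The depositor notes that some plasmids in the series may carry an IS4-like transposase upstream of the CMV promoter, though none is annotated here. The construct belongs to a set used to map protein interactions among human IgSF cell-surface proteins.
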