Addgene plasmid #156760: pD649-HAsp-HEPACAM2-Fc(DAPA)-AviTag-6xHis
Purpose: Mammalian expression of cell-surface protein extracellular domain fused to Fc(DAPA)-Avi-6xHis. Protein is secreted from cells.
Depositing lab: Chris Garcia. Depositing organization: Stanford University. Publication: A Human IgSF Cell-Surface Interactome Reveals a Complex Network of Protein-Protein Interactions. Wojtowicz WM, Vielmetter J, Fernandes RA, Siepe DH, Eastman CL, Chisholm GB, Cox S, Klock H, Anderson PW, Rue SM, Miller JJ, Glaser SM, Bragstad ML, Vance J, Lam AW, Lesley SA, Zinn K, Garcia KC. Cell. 2020 Aug 20;182(4):1027-1043.e17. doi: 10.1016/j.cell.2020.07.025. PubMed 32822567.
Backbone
  Vector backbone: pD649
  Backbone size w/o insert (bp): 6106
  Vector type: Mammalian Expression
Growth in bacteria
  Bacterial resistance: Ampicillin, 100 μg/mL
  Growth temperature: 37°C
  Growth strain: DH5alpha
  Copy number: High Copy
Gene/Insert
  Gene/Insert name: HEPACAM2 (alt name: HECA2)
  Species: H. sapiens (human)
  Insert size (bp): 960
  Mutation: Fc region of human IgG contains D265A and P329A mutations (DAPA)
  Entrez Gene: HEPACAM2 (a.k.a. MIKI)
  Promoter: CMV/SP6
  Tag / fusion protein: Fc(DAPA)-AviTag-6xHis (C terminal on backbone)
  Cloning method: Restriction Enzyme; 5′ cloning site GCGGCCGC (not destroyed); 3′ cloning site GGCGCGCC (not destroyed)
  Sequencing primers: 5′ ATTTAGGTGACACTATAG; 3′ CACGTACCAGTTGAACTTCACC
Resource information
  A portion of this plasmid was derived from a plasmid made by: synthesis by ThermoFisher
Terms and licenses: Academic/Nonprofit Terms; Industry Terms: Not Available to Industry
Depositor comments: Some plasmids in this collection may have an IS4-like element ISVsa5 family transposase upstream of the CMV promoter.
How to cite: pD649-HAsp-HEPACAM2-Fc(DAPA)-AviTag-6xHis was a gift from Chris Garcia (Addgene plasmid # 156760 ; http://n2t.net/addgene:156760 ; RRID:Addgene_156760)
