>Addgene plasmid #156760 | pD649-HAsp-HEPACAM2-Fc(DAPA)-AviTag-6xHis | depositor partial sequence | sequence record 302630 | insert (extracellular domain)
TTGAAAGTGACAGTGCCTTCTCATACAGTGCACGGCGTTAGAGGACAGGCCCTGTACCTGCCTGTGCACT
ACGGATTTCACACCCCTGCCAGCGACATCCAGATCATCTGGCTGTTCGAGAGGCCCCACACCATGCCTAA
GTATCTGCTGGGCAGCGTGAACAAGAGCGTGGTGCCTGATCTGGAATACCAGCACAAGTTCACCATGATG
CCTCCAAACGCCAGCCTGCTGATCAACCCTCTGCAGTTCCCCGACGAGGGCAACTACATCGTGAAAGTGA
ACATCCAAGGCAACGGCACCCTGAGCGCCAGCCAGAAAATTCAAGTGACCGTGGACGACCCCGTGACCAA
GCCTGTGGTTCAGATTCATCCTCCTAGCGGAGCCGTGGAATACGTGGGCAATATGACCCTGACCTGTCAC
GTGGAAGGCGGCACAAGACTGGCCTACCAGTGGCTGAAAAACGGCAGACCTGTGCACACCAGCAGCACCT
ACAGCTTCAGCCCTCAGAACAACACCCTGCACATTGCCCCTGTGACCAAAGAGGACATCGGCAATTACAG
CTGCCTCGTGCGGAACCCCGTGTCCGAGATGGAAAGCGACATCATCATGCCCATCATCTACTACGGCCCC
TACGGCCTGCAAGTGAACAGCGATAAGGGCCTGAAAGTGGGCGAAGTGTTCACCGTGGATCTGGGCGAAG
CCATCCTGTTCGATTGCAGCGCCGACTCTCACCCTCCTAATACCTACTCCTGGATCAGACGGACCGACAA
CACCACCTACATCATCAAGCACGGCCCCAGACTGGAAGTGGCCTCTGAGAAAGTGGCCCAGAAAACCATG
GACTACGTGTGCTGCGCCTACAACAACATCACCGGCAGACAGGACGAGACACACTTCACCGTGATCATCA
CAAGCGTGGGCCTCGAGAAGCTGGCTCAGAAGGGAAAGAGCCTGTCTCCT
